>Addgene plasmid #220835 | pENN456_TALEcharm_Kv2_MmT8x | addgene full sequence | sequence record 437202 | Addgene NGS Result
GATCAGTTGGGTGCACGAGTGGGTTACATCGAACTGGATCTCAACAGCGGTAAGATCCTTGAGAGTTTTC
GCCCCGAAGAACGTTTTCCAATGATGAGCACTTTTAAAGTTCTGCTATGTGGCGCGGTATTATCCCGTAT
TGACGCCGGGCAAGAGCAACTCGGTCGCCGCATACACTATTCTCAGAATGACTTGGTTGAGTACTCACCA
GTCACAGAAAAGCATCTTACGGATGGCATGACAGTAAGAGAATTATGCAGTGCTGCCATAACCATGAGTG
ATAACACTGCGGCCAACTTACTTCTGACAACGATCGGAGGACCGAAGGAGCTAACCGCTTTTTTGCACAA
CATGGGGGATCATGTAACTCGCCTTGATCGTTGGGAACCGGAGCTGAATGAAGCCATACCAAACGACGAG
CGTGACACCACGATGCCTGTAGCAATGGCAACAACGTTGCGCAAACTATTAACTGGCGAACTACTTACTC
TAGCTTCCCGGCAACAATTAATAGACTGGATGGAGGCGGATAAAGTTGCAGGACCACTTCTGCGCTCGGC
CCTTCCGGCTGGCTGGTTTATTGCTGATAAATCTGGAGCCGGTGAGCGTGGGTCTCGCGGTATCATTGCA
GCACTGGGGCCAGATGGTAAGCCCTCCCGTATCGTAGTTATCTACACGACGGGGAGTCAGGCAACTATGG
ATGAACGAAATAGACAGATCGCTGAGATAGGTGCCTCACTGATTAAGCATTGGTAACTGTCAGACCAAGT
TTACTCATATATACTTTAGATTGATTTAAAACTTCATTTTTAATTTAAAAGGATCTAGGTGAAGATCCTT
TTTGATAATCTCATGACCAAAATCCCTTAACGTGAGTTTTCGTTCCACTGAGCGTCAGACCCCGTAGAAA
AGATCAAAGGATCTTCTTGAGATCCTTTTTTTCTGCGCGTAATCTGCTGCTTGCAAACAAAAAAACCACC
GCTACCAGCGGTGGTTTGTTTGCCGGATCAAGAGCTACCAACTCTTTTTCCGAAGGTAACTGGCTTCAGC
AGAGCGCAGATACCAAATACTGTTCTTCTAGTGTAGCCGTAGTTAGGCCACCACTTCAAGAACTCTGTAG
CACCGCCTACATACCTCGCTCTGCTAATCCTGTTACCAGTGGCTGCTGCCAGTGGCGATAAGTCGTGTCT
TACCGGGTTGGACTCAAGACGATAGTTACCGGATAAGGCGCAGCGGTCGGGCTGAACGGGGGGTTCGTGC
ACACAGCCCAGCTTGGAGCGAACGACCTACACCGAACTGAGATACCTACAGCGTGAGCTATGAGAAAGCG
CCACGCTTCCCGAAGGGAGAAAGGCGGACAGGTATCCGGTAAGCGGCAGGGTCGGAACAGGAGAGCGCAC
GAGGGAGCTTCCAGGGGGAAACGCCTGGTATCTTTATAGTCCTGTCGGGTTTCGCCACCTCTGACTTGAG
CGTCGATTTTTGTGATGCTCGTCAGGGGGGCGGAGCCTATGGAAAAACGCCAGCAACGCGGCCTTTTTAC
GGTTCCTGGCCTTTTGCTGGCCTTTTGCTCACATGTTCTTTCCTGCGTTATCCCCTGATTCTGTGGATAA
CCGTATTACCGCCTTTGAGTGAGCTGATACCGCTCGCCGCAGCCGAACGACCGAGCGCAGCGAGTCAGTG
AGCGAGGAAGCGGAAGAGCGCCCAATACGCAAACCGCCTCTCCCCGCGCGTTGGCCGATTCATTAATGCA
GCTGGCACGACAGGTTTCCCGACTGGAAAGCGGGCAGTGAGCGCAACGCAATTAATGTGAGTTAGCTCAC
TCATTAGGCACCCCAGGCTTTACACTTTATGCTTCCGGCTCGTATGTTGTGTGGAATTGTGAGCGGATAA
CAATTTCACACAGGAAACAGCTATGACCATGATTACGCCAAGCGCGCAATTAACCCTCACTAAAGGGAAC
AAAAGCTGGAGCTGCAAGCTTAATGTAGTCTTATGCAATACTCTTGTAGTCTTGCAACATGGTAACGATG
AGTTAGCAACATGCCTTACAAGGAGAGAAAAAGCACCGTGCATGCCGATTGGTGGAAGTAAGGTGGTACG
ATCGTGCCTTATTAGGAAGGCAACAGACGGGTCTGACATGGATTGGACGAACCACTGAATTGCCGCATTG
CAGAGATATTGTATTTAAGTGCCTAGCTCGATACATAAACGGGTCTCTCTGGTTAGACCAGATCTGAGCC
TGGGAGCTCTCTGGCTAACTAGGGAACCCACTGCTTAAGCCTCAATAAAGCTTGCCTTGAGTGCTTCAAG
TAGTGTGTGCCCGTCTGTTGTGTGACTCTGGTAACTAGAGATCCCTCAGACCCTTTTAGTCAGTGTGGAA
AATCTCTAGCAGTGGCGCCCGAACAGGGACTTGAAAGCGAAAGGGAAACCAGAGGAGCTCTCTCGACGCA
GGACTCGGCTTGCTGAAGCGCGCACGGCAAGAGGCGAGGGGCGGCGACTGGTGAGTACGCCAAAAATTTT
GACTAGCGGAGGCTAGAAGGAGAGAGATGGGTGCGAGAGCGTCAGTATTAAGCGGGGGAGAATTAGATCG
CGATGGGAAAAAATTCGGTTAAGGCCAGGGGGAAAGAAAAAATATAAATTAAAACATATAGTATGGGCAA
GCAGGGAGCTAGAACGATTCGCAGTTAATCCTGGCCTGTTAGAAACATCAGAAGGCTGTAGACAAATACT
GGGACAGCTACAACCATCCCTTCAGACAGGATCAGAAGAACTTAGATCATTATATAATACAGTAGCAACC
CTCTATTGTGTGCATCAAAGGATAGAGATAAAAGACACCAAGGAAGCTTTAGACAAGATAGAGGAAGAGC
AAAACAAAAGTAAGACCACCGCACAGCAAGCGGCCGCTGATCTTCAGACCTGGAGGAGGAGATATGAGGG
ACAATTGGAGAAGTGAATTATATAAATATAAAGTAGTAAAAATTGAACCATTAGGAGTAGCACCCACCAA
GGCAAAGAGAAGAGTGGTGCAGAGAGAAAAAAGAGCAGTGGGAATAGGAGCTTTGTTCCTTGGGTTCTTG
GGAGCAGCAGGAAGCACTATGGGCGCAGCGTCAATGACGCTGACGGTACAGGCCAGACAATTATTGTCTG
GTATAGTGCAGCAGCAGAACAATTTGCTGAGGGCTATTGAGGCGCAACAGCATCTGTTGCAACTCACAGT
CTGGGGCATCAAGCAGCTCCAGGCAAGAATCCTGGCTGTGGAAAGATACCTAAAGGATCAACAGCTCCTG
GGGATTTGGGGTTGCTCTGGAAAACTCATTTGCACCACTGCTGTGCCTTGGAATGCTAGTTGGAGTAATA
AATCTCTGGAACAGATTTGGAATCACACGACCTGGATGGAGTGGGACAGAGAAATTAACAATTACACAAG
CTTAATACACTCCTTAATTGAAGAATCGCAAAACCAGCAAGAAAAGAATGAACAAGAATTATTGGAATTA
GATAAATGGGCAAGTTTGTGGAATTGGTTTAACATAACAAATTGGCTGTGGTATATAAAATTATTCATAA
TGATAGTAGGAGGCTTGGTAGGTTTAAGAATAGTTTTTGCTGTACTTTCTATAGTGAATAGAGTTAGGCA
GGGATATTCACCATTATCGTTTCAGACCCACCTCCCAACCCCGAGGGGACCCATGCATTGCATCTCAATT
AGTCAGCAACCAGGTGTGGAAAGTCCCCAGGCTCCCCAGCAGGCAGAAGTATGCAAAGCATGCGTCTCAA
TTAGTCAGCAACCATAGTCCCGCCCCTAACTCCGCCCATCCCGCCCCTAACTCCGCCCAGTTCCGCCCAT
TCTCCGCCCCATGGCTGACTAATTTTTTTTATTTATGCAGAGGCCGAGGCCGCCTCGGCCTCTGAGCTAT
TCCAGAAGTAGTGAGGAGGCTTTTTTGGAGGCCTAGGCTTTTGCAAAAAGCTTTCTAGAGGTACCACCGG
AGCTTACCATGACCGAGTACAAGCCCACGGTGCGCCTCGCCACCCGCGACGACGTCCCCAGGGCCGTACG
CACCCTCGCCGCCGCGTTCGCCGACTACCCCGCCACGCGCCACACCGTCGATCCGGACCGCCACATCGAG
CGGGTCACCGAGCTGCAAGAACTCTTCCTCACGCGCGTCGGGCTCGACATCGGCAAGGTGTGGGTCGCGG
ACGACGGCGCCGCCGTGGCGGTCTGGACCACGCCGGAGAGCGTCGAAGCGGGGGCGGTGTTCGCCGAGAT
CGGCCCGCGCATGGCCGAGTTGAGCGGTTCCCGGCTGGCCGCGCAGCAACAGATGGAAGGCCTCCTGGCG
CCGCACCGGCCCAAGGAGCCCGCGTGGTTCCTGGCCACCGTCGGCGTCTCGCCCGACCACCAGGGCAAGG
GTCTGGGCAGCGCCGTCGTGCTCCCCGGAGTGGAGGCGGCCGAGCGCGCCGGGGTGCCCGCCTTCCTGGA
GACCTCCGCGCCCCGCAACCTCCCCTTCTACGAGCGGCTCGGCTTCACCGTCACCGCCGACGTCGAGGTG
CCCGAAGGACCGCGCACCTGGTGCATGACCCGCAAGCCCGGTGCCAGTTAACGAATTCTAGATCTTGAGA
CAAATGGCAGTATTCATCCACAATTTTAAAAGAAAAGGGGGGATTGGGGGGTACAGTGCAGGGGAAAGAA
TAGTAGACATAATAGCAACAGACATACAAACTAAAGAATTACAAAAACAAATTACAAAAATTCAAAATTT
TCGGGTTTATTACAGGGACAGCAGAGATCCACTTTGGCGCCGGCTCGAGGCCTGCAGGTGCAAAGATGGA
TAAAGTTTTAAACAGAGAGGAATCTTTGCAGCTAATGGACCTTCTAGGTCTTGAAAGGAGTGGGAATTGG
CTCCGGTGCCCGTCAGTGGGCAGAGCGCACATCGCCCACAGTCCCCGAGAAGTTGGGGGGAGGGGTCGGC
AATTGAACCGGTGCCTAGAGAAGGTGGCGCGGGGTAAACTGGGAAAGTGATGTCGTGTACTGGCTCCGCC
TTTTTCCCGAGGGTGGGGGAGAACCGTATATAAGTGCAGTAGTCGCCGTGAACGTTCTTTTTCGCAACGG
GTTTGCCGCCAGAACACAGGTAAGTGCCGTGTGTGGTTCCCGCGGGCCTGGCCTCTTTACGGGTTATGGC
CCTTGCGTGCCTTGAATTACTTCCACCTGGCTGCAGTACGTGATTCTTGATCCCGAGCTTCGGGTTGGAA
GTGGGTGGGAGAGTTCGAGGCCTTGCGCTTAAGGAGCCCCTTCGCCTCGTGCTTGAGTTGAGGCCTGGCC
TGGGCGCTGGGGCCGCCGCGTGCGAATCTGGTGGCACCTTCGCGCCTGTCTCGCTGCTTTCGATAAGTCT
CTAGCCATTTAAAATTTTTGATGACCTGCTGCGACGCTTTTTTTCTGGCAAGATAGTCTTGTAAATGCGG
GCCAAGATCTGCACACTGGTATTTCGGTTTTTGGGGCCGCGGGCGGCGACGGGGCCCGTGCGTCCCAGCG
CACATGTTCGGCGAGGCGGGGCCTGCGAGCGCGGCCACCGAGAATCGGACGGGGGTAGTCTCAAGCTGGC
CGGCCTGCTCTGGTGCCTGGCCTCGCGCCGCCGTGTATCGCCCCGCCCTGGGCGGCAAGGCTGGCCCGGT
CGGCACCAGTTGCGTGAGCGGAAAGATGGCCGCTTCCCGGCCCTGCTGCAGGGAGCTCAAAATGGAGGAC
GCGGCGCTCGGGAGAGCGGGCGGGTGAGTCACCCACACAAAGGAAAAGGGCCTTTCCGTCCTCAGCCGTC
GCTTCATGTGACTCCACGGAGTACCGGGCGCCGTCCAGGCACCTCGATTAGTTCTCGAGCTTTTGGAGTA
CGTCGTCTTTAGGTTGGGGGGAGGGGTTTTATGCGATGGAGTTTCCCCACACTGAGTGGGTGGAGACTGA
AGTTAGGCCAGCTTGGCACTTGATGTAATTCTCCTTGGAATTTGCCCTTTTTGAGTTTGGATCTTGGTTC
ATTCTCAAGCCTCAGACAGTGGTTCAAAGTTTTTTTCTTCCATTTCAGGTGTCGTGAGGGATCCGCCACC
ATGGCCAGGACCAAACAAACTGCCAGAAAGAGCACCGGGGGGAAAGCGCCCCGAAAACAGCTGGCGACCA
AAGCAGCCCGCAAAAGCGCACCGGGAGGTGCAAGCAGTGGGGCAGGAAGTTCCTCAGGAGGAAGTGCGGC
GGGATCCGGAAGCGGTGGCGCATCAAGTGGCGCCGCAAGTAGCAGTGCCAGAACCCTGGTGACCTTCAAG
GACGTGTTCGTGGACTTCACCAGAGAAGAATGGAAGCTGCTGGATACCGCTCAGCAGATCGTGTACAGAA
ACGTGATGCTGGAAAACTACAAGAATCTGGTGTCCCTGGGCTACCAGCTGACCAAGCCTGACGTGATCCT
GAGACTGGAAAAGGGAGAGGAGCCTTCCGGCTCTGAAACCCCTGGAACCTCCGAGAGCGCCACACCTGAA
AGCTCCCCTGTTGAGATCTACAAGACCGTGTCCGCCTGGAAGCGGCAGCCAATCAGAGTGCTGAGCCTGT
TCGGCAATATTGACAAGGAACTGAAGTCTCTGGGCTTCCTGGAAAGCGGCAGCCACAGCGAGGGCGGCAC
ACTGAAGTACGTGGAAGATGTGACCAACGTGGTGCGGAGAGATGTGGAAAAGTGGGGACCTTTCGACCTG
CTGTACGGCAGCACCCAGCCTCTGGGCGGAAGCTGCGACAGGTGTCCTGGCTGGTACATGTTCCAATTTC
ATAGAATCCTGCAGTACGCCAGACCTAGACAGGAGTCTCAGCCCTTCTTCTGGATCTTCATGGATAACCT
GCTGCTCACAGAGGACGACCAGATGACCACCGTGCGGTTCCTGCAAACAGAGGCCGTCACCCTGCGCGAC
GTGAGATCTAGAGTGCTGCAGAACGCCGTCCGGGTGTGGAGCAACATCCCCGGTCTTAAAAGCAAGCACG
AGGCTCTGTCCCCAAAAGAGGAAGAGAGCCTGCAGGGCCACGTGCGGACCAGATCTAAGCTGGCCGCTCC
TAAAGTGGACCCCCTGGTGAAGAACTGCCTGCTGCCTCTGAGAGAGTACTTTAAGTATTTCAGCCAGAGC
AGCCTGCCCCTGGGCGGCCCTTCTAGCGGTGCTCCACCTCCAAGCGGCGGCTCGCCAGCCGGCAGCCCTA
CCAGCACCGAGGAGGGCACAAGCGAGAGCGCAACACCTGAGAGCGGCCCCGGCACAAGCACCGAGCCTTC
TGAAGGAAGCGCCCCTGGGAGCCCTGCCGGCAGCCCCACCAGCACAGAAGAGGGCACCTCTACCGAGCCC
AGCGAGGGTAGCGCCCCTGGCACAAGCACAGAACCCTCTGAGAAGCGGACTGCCGATGGATCTGAGTTTG
AGAGCCCTAAGAAAAAAAAAAAGGTTGGCATTCACCGCGGGGTACCTATGGTGGACTTGAGGACACTCGG
TTATTCGCAACAGCAACAGGAGAAAATCAAGCCTAAGGTCAGGAGCACCGTCGCGCAACACCACGAGGCG
CTTGTGGGGCATGGCTTCACTCATGCGCATATTGTCGCGCTTTCACAGCACCCTGCGGCGCTTGGGACGG
TGGCTGTCAAATACCAAGATATGATTGCGGCCCTGCCCGAAGCCACGCACGAGGCAATTGTAGGGGTCGG
TAAACAGTGGTCGGGAGCGCGAGCACTTGAGGCGCTGCTGACTGTGGCGGGTGAGCTTAGGGGGCCTCCG
CTCCAGCTCGACACCGGGCAGCTGCTGAAGATCGCGAAGAGAGGGGGAGTAACAGCGGTAGAGGCAGTGC
ACGCCTGGCGCAATGCGCTCACCGGGGCCCCCTTGAACCTTACGCCAGACCAGGTCGTTGCCATCGCAAG
CCACGACGGAGGAAAACAGGCTCTGGAGACAGTCCAGAGACTTCTTCCGGTGTTGTGCCAGGACCACGGT
TTTTCTCAGGCCGACATCGTGAAAATCGCCGGTCATGATGGTGGCGCACAGGCCCTACAGGCGGTACTGG
AATTGGAACCCACCCTGCGCGAAAGGGGACTCACACCACAACAGGTGGTCGCCATAGCTAATGGCGGAGG
AAAGCAGGCTCTTGAGACTGTGCAGCGCCTGCTCCCAGTTCTGTGTCAGGCTCATGGCCTCACCCCAGAT
CAGGTGGTTGCCATCGCTTCTAACCACGGGGGCAAACAAGCCCTGGAGACTGTCCAACGGCTGCTCCCGG
TTTTGTGCCAGGATCACGGCCTTACCCCAGCACAGGTCGTTGCCATTGCATCCAATCATGGCGGTAAACA
GGCTCTGGAAACTGTCCAAGCGTTGCTGCCTGTACTCTGTCAGGACCACGGATTGACCCCTGACCAAGTC
GTTGCAATCGCAAATCACGACGGCGGGAAGCAGGCTCTGGAAACTGTTCAAAGACTCCTTCCCGTTCTCT
GTCAGGCACACGGACTGACCCCAGAACAGGTCGTGGCAATCGCTTCAAATGGCGGAGGCAAACAGGCTCT
CGAAACAGTGCAGAGGCTCCTTCCGGTCCTGTGTCAGGCCCACGGATTCTCACAGGCAGACATCGTGAAG
ATTGCTGGCCACGATGGTGGCGCGCAAGCACTCCAAGCGGTGTTGGAATTGGAGCCCACTCTCCGGGAAA
GGGGGCTCACGCCCGATCAAGTAGTGGCAATTGCAAGTCACGACGGAGGAAAACAAGCTCTTGAAACCGT
GCAAAGACTCCTTCCGGTGTTGTGTCAAGATCATGGCCTGACGCCGGCCCAAGTTGTGGCCATTGCTTCT
CATGACGGGGGTAAGCAAGCCCTTGAAACTGTCCAGGCCTTGCTGCCCGTGCTGTGTCAAGCTCACGGAC
TCACACCAGACCAAGTGGTTGCCATTGCAAATCACGATGGAGGAAAACAAGCGTTGGAGACTGTTCAACG
ATTGCTTCCAGTGCTTTGTCAAGCCCATGGTCTGACACCTGATCAAGTTGTTGCTATCGCAAATGGCGGA
GGTAAACAAGCTTTAGAAACAGTACAACGGTTGCTACCTGTTCTTTGCCAAGCTCACGGTCTGACGCCCG
AGCAGGTAGTAGCCATAGCTTCTAATCACGGCGGAAAGCAAGCACTGGAGACCGTCCAGCGCCTCCTTCC
TGTACTCTGCCAAGCGCACGGGTTGACGCCTCAACAAGTAGTGGCAATCGCGAACGGGGGAGGCAAACAG
GCTCTGGAGACAGTTCAAAGGCTTCTCCCAGTGTTGTGTCAAGCACACGGTTACTCCAGAGCGGATATTG
TCAAAATTGCCGGAAATCACGGTGGGGCGCAGGCCCTTAAAGCCGTAGTGATGCACGGACCTACGCTTTG
CGAACGCGGACTCACGCCGGATCAGGTTGTTGCCATAGCTAATAACGGAGGGGGGAAACAAGCTTTGGAA
ACAGTTCAAAGACTTCTTCCTGTGCTCTGTCAGGACCACGGGCTTACGCCACAACAGGTGGTGGCGATTG
CATCTAATGGAGGCGGACGCCCTGCCTTGGAGTCCATCGTAGCCCAATTGTCCAGGCCCGATCCCGCGTT
GGCTGCGTTAACGAATGACCATCTGGTGGCGTTGGCATGTCTTGGTGGACGACCCGCGCTCGATGCAGTC
AAAAAGGGTCTGCCTCATGCTCCCGCATTGATCAAAAGAACCAACCGGCGGATTCCCGAGAGAACTTCCC
ATCGAGTCGCGAAGAGGACCGCCGACGGCAGCGAGTTCGAGCCCAAGAAAAAGCGGAAGGTGGCTACAAA
CTTCAGCCTGCTGAAACAGGCCGGCGACGTCGAGGAAAATCCTGGCCCCAGCGAGCTGATTAAGGAAAAC
ATGCACATGAAGCTGTATATGGAAGGCACCGTGGACAACCACCATTTCAAGTGCACCAGCGAGGGCGAAG
GCAAGCCCTACGAGGGAACACAGACCATGCGGATCAAGGTGGTGGAAGGCGGCCCTCTGCCATTCGCCTT
CGACATCCTCGCCACCTCTTTCCTGTACGGCAGTAAGACCTTTATCAACCACACCCAGGGCATCCCCGAT
TTCTTCAAGCAGAGCTTCCCCGAGGGATTTACCTGGGAGAGAGTGACCACCTACGAGGACGGCGGCGTGC
TGACAGCCACCCAGGACACCAGCCTGCAGGACGGCTGTCTGATCTACAACGTGAAGATCAGAGGCGTGAA
CTTCACCAGCAACGGCCCTGTGATGCAGAAAAAAACCCTGGGCTGGGAGGCCTTTACAGAGACACTGTAC
CCCGCTGATGGAGGCCTGGAAGGTAGAAACGACATGGCCCTGAAACTGGTCGGCGGCAGCCACCTGATTG
CCAATATCAAGACCACATACCGGAGCAAGAAACCAGCTAAAAACCTGAAGATGCCTGGCGTTTACTACGT
GGATTACAGACTGGAGCGGATCAAGGAAGCCAACAACGAGACATATGTGGAACAGCACGAGGTGGCCGTA
GCTAGATACTGCGACCTGCCTTCTAAGCTTGGCCACAAGCTGAACTAAGCTAGCGTCGACAATCAACCTC
TGGATTACAAAATTTGTGAAAGATTGACTGGTATTCTTAACTATGTTGCTCCTTTTACGCTATGTGGATA
CGCTGCTTTAATGCCTTTGTATCATGCTATTGCTTCCCGTATGGCTTTCATTTTCTCCTCCTTGTATAAA
TCCTGGTTGCTGTCTCTTTATGAGGAGTTGTGGCCCGTTGTCAGGCAACGTGGCGTGGTGTGCACTGTGT
TTGCTGACGCAACCCCCACTGGTTGGGGCATTGCCACCACCTGTCAGCTCCTTTCCGGGACTTTCGCTTT
CCCCCTCCCTATTGCCACGGCGGAACTCATCGCCGCCTGCCTTGCCCGCTGCTGGACAGGGGCTCGGCTG
TTGGGCACTGACAATTCCGTGGTGTTGTCGGGGAAATCATCGTCCTTTCCTTGGCTGCTCGCCTGTGTTG
CCACCTGGATTCTGCGCGGGACGTCCTTCTGCTACGTCCCTTCGGCCCTCAATCCAGCGGACCTTCCTTC
CCGCGGCCTGCTGCCGGCTCTGCGGCCTCTTCCGCGTCTTCGCCTTCGCCCTCAGACGAGTCGGATCTCC
CTTTGGGCCGCCTCCCCGCGTCGACTTTAAGACCAATGACTTACAAGGCAGCTGTAGATCTTAGCCACTT
TTTAAAAGAAAAGGGGGGACTGGAAGGGCTAATTCACTCCCAACGAAGACAAGATCTGCTTTTTGCTTGT
ACTGGGTCTCTCTGGTTAGACCAGATCTGAGCCTGGGAGCTCTCTGGCTAACTAGGGAACCCACTGCTTA
AGCCTCAATAAAGCTTGCCTTGAGTGCTTCAAGTAGTGTGTGCCCGTCTGTTGTGTGACTCTGGTAACTA
GAGATCCCTCAGACCCTTTTAGTCAGTGTGGAAAATCTCTAGCAGTACGTATAGTAGTTCATGTCATCTT
ATTATTCAGTATTTATAACTTGCAAAGAAATGAATATCAGAGAGTGAGAGGAACTTGTTTATTGCAGCTT
ATAATGGTTACAAATAAAGCAATAGCATCACAAATTTCACAAATAAAGCATTTTTTTCACTGCATTCTAG
TTGTGGTTTGTCCAAACTCATCAATGTATCTTATCATGTCTGGCTCTAGCTATCCCGCCCCTAACTCCGC
CCATCCCGCCCCTAACTCCGCCCAGTTCCGCCCATTCTCCGCCCCATGGCTGACTAATTTTTTTTATTTA
TGCAGAGGCCGAGGCCGCCTCGGCCTCTGAGCTATTCCAGAAGTAGTGAGGAGGCTTTTTTGGAGGCCTA
GGGACGTACCCAATTCGCCCTATAGTGAGTCGTATTACGCGCGCTCACTGGCCGTCGTTTTACAACGTCG
TGACTGGGAAAACCCTGGCGTTACCCAACTTAATCGCCTTGCAGCACATCCCCCTTTCGCCAGCTGGCGT
AATAGCGAAGAGGCCCGCACCGATCGCCCTTCCCAACAGTTGCGCAGCCTGAATGGCGAATGGG
[124 nt withheld, positions 12035-12158]
C
[91 nt withheld, positions 12160-12250]
A
[49 nt withheld, positions 12252-12300]
CCTTTGACGTTGGAGTCCACGTTCTTT
[37 nt withheld, positions 12328-12364]
ACCCTATCTCGGTCTATTCTTTTGATTTATAAGGGATTTTGCCGATTTCGGCCTATTGGTTAAAAAATGA
GCTGATTTAACAAAAATTTAACGCGAATTTTAACAAAATATTAACGCTTACAATTTAGGTGGCACTTTTC
GGGGAAATGTGCGCGGAACCCCTATTTGTTTATTTTTCTAAATACATTCAAATATGTATCCGCTCATGAG
ACAATAACCCTGATAAATGCTTCAATAATATTGAAAAAGGAAGAGTATGAGTATTCAACATTTCCGTGTC
GCCCTTATTCCCTTTTTTGCGGCATTTTGCCTTCCTGTTTTTGCTCACCCAGAAACGCTGGTGAAAGTAA
AAGATGCTGAA
Features (pLannotate 1.2.2; 35 found; start..end, strand, type, name):
    927..1515    +  rep_origin     ori: high-copy-number ColE1/pMB1/pBR322/pUC origin of replication
   1698..1790    +  CDS            lacI (fragment): lac repressor; lacI; The lac repressor binds to the lac operator to inhibit transcription in E. coli. This inhibition can be relieved by adding lactose or isopropyl-β-D-thiogalactopyranoside (IPTG).
   1803..1824    +  protein_bind   CAP binding site: CAP binding activates transcription in the presence of cAMP. E. coli catabolite activator protein
   1839..1869    +  promoter       lac promoter: promoter for the E. coli lac operon
   1873..1895    +  protein_bind   lac operator (fragment): The lac repressor binds to the lac operator to inhibit transcription in E. coli. This inhibition can be relieved by adding lactose or isopropyl-β-D-thiogalactopyranoside (IPTG). lac repressor encoded by lacI
   1938..1956    +  promoter       T3 promoter: promoter for bacteriophage T3 RNA polymerase
   1984..2210    +  promoter       RSV promoter: Rous sarcoma virus enhancer/promoter
   2211..2391    +  LTR            5' LTR (truncated): truncated 5' long terminal repeat (LTR) from HIV-1
   2438..2563    +  misc_feature   HIV-1 Ψ: packaging signal of human immunodeficiency virus type 1
   2547..2910    +  CDS            HIV-1 gag (fragment): gag protein from human immunodeficiency virus 1; gag
   3056..3289    +  misc_feature   RRE: The Rev response element (RRE) of HIV-1 allows for Rev-dependent mRNA export from the nucleus to the cytoplasm.
   3666..3692    +  CDS            Rev (fragment): human immunodeficiency virus 1 (HIV-1) Rev protein; rev; enhances nuclear export of unspliced and incompletely spliced viral mRNAs
   3699..3722    +  promoter       SV40 promoter (fragment): SV40 early promoter
   3723..3794    +  promoter       SV40 promoter (fragment): SV40 enhancer and early promoter
   3818..3953    +  rep_origin     SV40 ori: SV40 origin of replication
   3999..4595    +  CDS            PuroR (fragment): puromycin N-acetyltransferase; pac from Streptomyces; confers resistance to puromycin
   4644..4761    +  misc_feature   cPPT/CTS: central polypurine tract and central termination sequence of HIV-1
   4826..4892    +  CDS            small t antigen (fragment): SV40 (simian virus 40) small t antigen
   4899..6077    +  promoter       EF-1α promoter: strong constitutive promoter for human elongation factor EF-1α
   6091..6183    +  CDS            H31_BOVIN (fragment): Experimental evidence at protein level: Swiss-Prot protein existence level 1. Core component of nucleosome. Nucleosomes wrap and compact DNA into chromatin, limiting DNA accessibility to the cellular machineries which require DNA as a template. Histones thereby play a central role in transcription regulation, DNA repair, DNA replication and chromosomal stability. DNA accessibility is regulated via a complex set of post-translational modifications of histones, also called histone code, and nucleosome remodeling. From Bos taurus (Bovine).
   6286..6465    +  CDS            ZNF720 (fragment): ZN720_HUMAN - Experimental evidence at protein level: Swiss-Prot protein existence level 1. From Homo sapiens (Human).
   6517..7152    +  CDS            Dnmt3l (fragment): DNM3L_MOUSE - Experimental evidence at protein level: Swiss-Prot protein existence level 1. Catalytically inactive regulatory factor of DNA methyltransferases that can either promote or inhibit DNA methylation depending on the context (PubMed:11719692, PubMed:15318244, PubMed:15671018, PubMed:24074865). Essential for the function of DNMT3A and DNMT3B: activates DNMT3A and DNMT3B by binding to their catalytic domain (PubMed:15671018). Acts by accelerating the binding of DNA and S-adenosyl-L-methionine (AdoMet) to the methyltransferases and dissociates from the complex after DNA binding to the m
   7471..7980    +  CDS            avrBs3 (fragment): AVRB3_XANEU - Experimental evidence at protein level: Swiss-Prot protein existence level 1. Avirulence protein. Acts as a transcription factor in C.annuum plants. In susceptible plants lacking the Bs3 resistance gene induces expression of a number of genes, including genes homologous to a family of auxin-induced genes, alpha-expansin genes, pectate lyase, anthocyanidin glucoside rhamnosyl transferase and at least one transcription factor, UPA20. Their expression leads to plant hypertrophy in mesophyll cells, probably mainly mediated by UPA20 (PubMed:17962565). In resistant plants induces the h
   9553..9741    +  CDS            avrBs3 (fragment): AVRB3_XANEU - Experimental evidence at protein level: Swiss-Prot protein existence level 1. Avirulence protein. Acts as a transcription factor in C.annuum plants. In susceptible plants lacking the Bs3 resistance gene induces expression of a number of genes, including genes homologous to a family of auxin-induced genes, alpha-expansin genes, pectate lyase, anthocyanidin glucoside rhamnosyl transferase and at least one transcription factor, UPA20. Their expression leads to plant hypertrophy in mesophyll cells, probably mainly mediated by UPA20 (PubMed:17962565). In resistant plants induces the h
   9850..10545   +  CDS            TagBFP: TagBFP is a basic (constitutively fluorescent) blue fluorescent protein published in 2008, derived from Entacmaea quadricolor. It is reported to be a very rapidly-maturing monomer with very low acid sensitivity.
  10561..11149   +  misc_feature   WPRE: woodchuck hepatitis virus posttranscriptional regulatory element
  11200..11219   +  misc_feature   cPPT/CTS (fragment): central polypurine tract and central termination sequence of HIV-1
  11221..11454   +  LTR            3' LTR (ΔU3): self-inactivating 3' long terminal repeat (LTR) from HIV-1
  11532..11653   +  polyA_signal   SV40 poly(A) signal: SV40 polyadenylation signal
  11693..11828   +  rep_origin     SV40 ori: SV40 origin of replication
  11849..11867   -  promoter       T7 promoter: promoter for bacteriophage T7 RNA polymerase
  11875..12030   +  CDS            lacZα (fragment): LacZα fragment of β-galactosidase; lacZ fragment
  12035..12463   +  rep_origin     f1 ori (sequence partly withheld): f1 bacteriophage origin of replication; arrow indicates direction of (+) strand synthesis
  12516..12620   +  promoter       AmpR promoter: bla
  12621..756     +  CDS            AmpR (across the origin): β-lactamase; bla; confers resistance to ampicillin, carbenicillin, and related antibiotics
