[The description below was written by a language model from this plasmid's Addgene catalogue record and pLannotate feature annotations shown in this document.]
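Description:
pENN456_TALEcharm_Kv2_MmT8x is a 12.7 kb third-generation, self-inactivating lentiviral transfer plasmid for expressing a TALE-based "CHARM" epigenetic editor in mammalian cells. In bacteria it is maintained through a high-copy ColE1/pUC origin with ampicillin resistance, and an f1 origin is also present. The viral portion has the usual layout: an RSV promoter driving a truncated HIV-1 5' LTR, the Ψ packaging signal with a gag fragment, the RRE for Rev-dependent export, a cPPT/CTS, a WPRE to boost transcript expression, and a ΔU3 3' LTR followed by an SV40 polyadenylation signal. Within the proviral region, an SV40 promoter drives a puromycin N-acetyltransferase cassette, so transduced or transfected cells can be selected with puromycin.

The payload is a roughly 4.5 kb open reading frame under the EF-1α promoter. The annotation detects, in order, a short histone H3-like segment, a fragment matching the human zinc-finger protein ZNF720, a Dnmt3l-like segment, and then AvrBs3-type TALE N- and C-terminal regions. These flank an unannotated stretch that presumably holds the TALE repeat array determining DNA target specificity. DNMT3L is a catalytically inactive cofactor that stimulates DNMT3A/B, which is consistent with a silencer that recruits endogenous DNA methylation machinery to the target rather than carrying its own methyltransferase. The record lists human and Apodemus sylvaticus as source species but does not assign them to specific domains, and it does not state the target site implied by "MmT8x". A C-terminal P2A-TagBFP yields separate blue fluorescent protein for tracking expressing cells. The associated publication concerns epigenetic silencing of the prion protein gene.
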