Addgene plasmid #220835: pENN456_TALEcharm_Kv2_MmT8x
Purpose: TALEcharm expression in mammalian cells
Depositing lab: Jonathan Weissman. Depositing organization: Whitehead Institute for Biomedical Research. Publication: Brainwide silencing of prion protein by AAV-mediated delivery of an engineered compact epigenetic editor. Neumann EN, Bertozzi TM, Wu E, Serack F, Harvey JW, Brauer PP, Pirtle CP, Coffey A, Howard M, Kamath N, Lenz K, Guzman K, Raymond MH, Khalil AS, Deverman BE, Minikel EV, Vallabh SM, Weissman JS. Science. 2024 Jun 28;384(6703):ado7082. doi: 10.1126/science.ado7082. Epub 2024 Jun 28. PubMed 38935715.
Backbone
  Vector backbone: Lentiviral expression plasmid
  Backbone size w/o insert (bp): 8267
  Vector type: Mammalian Expression, Lentiviral, TALEN
  Selectable markers: Puromycin
Growth in bacteria
  Bacterial resistance: Ampicillin, 100 μg/mL
  Growth temperature: 37°C
  Growth strain: NEB Stable
  Copy number: High Copy
Gene/Insert
  Gene/Insert name: TALEcharm Kv2
  Species: H. sapiens (human); Apodemus sylvaticus
  Insert size (bp): 4458
  Mutation: N/A
  Promoter: EF1a
  Tag / fusion protein: P2A-TagBFP (C terminal on backbone)
  Cloning method: Gibson Cloning
  Sequencing primers: 5′ ggcacttgatgtaattctcc; 3′ ggatacgctgctttaatgcc
Terms and licenses: Academic/Nonprofit Terms; Industry Terms: Not Available to Industry
How to cite: pENN456_TALEcharm_Kv2_MmT8x was a gift from Jonathan Weissman (Addgene plasmid # 220835 ; http://n2t.net/addgene:220835 ; RRID:Addgene_220835)
